>Addgene plasmid #177218 | mU6-sgSik1_2nd-hU6-sgSik3_1st | addgene full sequence | sequence record 350031 | Addgene NGS Result
GGGCTCAGGGGCGGGCTCAGGGGCGGGGCGGGCGCCCGAAGGTCCTCCGGAGGCCCGGCATTCTGCACGC
TTCAAAAGCGCACGTCTGCCGCGCTGTTCTCCTCTTCCTCATCTCCGGGACCCGGGATGCCCAAGAAGAA
GAGGAAGGTGTCCAATTTACTGACCGTACACCAAAATTTGCCTGCATTACCGGTCGATGCAACGAGTGAT
GAGGTTCGCAAGAACCTGATGGACATGTTCAGGGATCGCCAGGCGTTTTCTGAGCATACCTGGAAAATGC
TTCTGTCCGTTTGCCGGTCGTGGGCGGCATGGTGCAAGTTGAATAACCGGAAATGGTTTCCCGCAGAACC
TGAAGATGTTCGCGATTATCTTCTATATCTTCAGGCGCGCGGTCTGGCAGTAAAAACTATCCAGCAACAT
TTGGGCCAGCTAAACATGCTTCATCGTCGGTCCGGGCTGCCACGACCAAGTGACAGCAATGCTGTTTCAC
TGGTTATGCGGCGGATCCGAAAAGAAAACGTTGATGCCGGTGAACGTGCAAAACAGGCTCTAGCGTTCGA
ACGCACTGATTTCGACCAGGTTCGTTCACTCATGGAAAATAGCGATCGCTGCCAGGATATACGTAATCTG
GCATTTCTGGGGATTGCTTATAACACCCTGTTACGTATAGCCGAAATTGCCAGGATCAGGGTTAAAGATA
TCTCACGTACTGACGGTGGGAGAATGTTAATCCATATTGGCAGAACGAAAACGCTGGTTAGCACCGCAGG
TGTAGAGAAGGCACTTAGCCTGGGGGTAACTAAACTGGTCGAGCGATGGATTTCCGTCTCTGGTGTAGCT
GATGATCCGAATAACTACCTGTTTTGCCGGGTCAGAAAAAATGGTGTTGCCGCGCCATCTGCCACCAGCC
AGCTATCAACTCGCGCCCTGGAAGGGATTTTTGAAGCAACTCATCGATTGATTTACGGCGCTAAGGATGA
CTCTGGTCAGAGATACCTGGCCTGGTCTGGACACAGTGCCCGTGTCGGAGCCGCGCGAGATATGGCCCGC
GCTGGAGTTTCAATACCGGAGATCATGCAAGCTGGTGGCTGGACCAATGTAAATATTGTCATGAACTATA
TCCGTAACCTGGATAGTGAAACAGGGGCAATGGTGCGCCTGCTGGAAGATGGCGATTAGCCATGTTTAAG
GGTTCCGGTTCCACTAGGTACAATTCGATATCAAGCTTATCGATAATCAACCTCTGGATTACAAAATTTG
TGAAAGATTGACTGGTATTCTTAACTATGTTGCTCCTTTTACGCTATGTGGATACGCTGCTTTAATGCCT
TTGTATCATGCTATTGCTTCCCGTATGGCTTTCATTTTCTCCTCCTTGTATAAATCCTGGTTGCTGTCTC
TTTATGAGGAGTTGTGGCCCGTTGTCAGGCAACGTGGCGTGGTGTGCACTGTGTTTGCTGACGCAACCCC
CACTGGTTGGGGCATTGCCACCACCTGTCAGCTCCTTTCCGGGACTTTCGCTTTCCCCCTCCCTATTGCC
ACGGCGGAACTCATCGCCGCCTGCCTTGCCCGCTGCTGGACAGGGGCTCGGCTGTTGGGCACTGACAATT
CCGTGGTGTTGTCGGGGAAATCATCGTCCTTTCCTTGGCTGCTCGCCTGTGTTGCCACCTGGATTCTGCG
CGGGACGTCCTTCTGCTACGTCCCTTCGGCCCTCAATCCAGCGGACCTTCCTTCCCGCGGCCTGCTGCCG
GCTCTGCGGCCTCTTCCGCGTCTTCGCCTTCGCCCTCAGACGAGTCGGATCTCCCTTTGGGCCGCCTCCC
CGCATCGATACCGTCGACCTCGATCGAGACCTAGAAAAACATGGAGCAATCACAAGTAGCAATACAGCAG
CTACCAATGCTGATTGTGCCTGGCTAGAAGCACAAGAGGAGGAGGAGGTGGGTTTTCCAGTCACACCTCA
GGTACCTTTAAGACCAATGACTTACAAGGCAGCTGTAGATCTTAGCCACTTTTTAAAAGAAAAGGGGGGA
CTGGAAGGGCTAATTCACTCCCAACGAAGACAAGATATCCTTGATCTGTGGATCTACCACACACAAGGCT
ACTTCCCTGATTGGCAGAACTACACACCAGGGCCAGGGATCAGATATCCACTGACCTTTGGATGGTGCTA
CAAGCTAGTACCAGTTGAGCAAGAGAAGGTAGAAGAAGCCAATGAAGGAGAGAACACCCGCTTGTTACAC
CCTGTGAGCCTGCATGGGATGGATGACCCGGAGAGAGAAGTATTAGAGTGGAGGTTTGACAGCCGCCTAG
CATTTCATCACATGGCCCGAGAGCTGCATCCGGACTGTACTGGGTCTCTCTGGTTAGACCAGATCTGAGC
CTGGGAGCTCTCTGGCTAACTAGGGAACCCACTGCTTAAGCCTCAATAAAGCTTGCCTTGAGTGCTTCAA
GTAGTGTGTGCCCGTCTGTTGTGTGACTCTGGTAACTAGAGATCCCTCAGACCCTTTTAGTCAGTGTGGA
AAATCTCTAGCAGCATGTGAGCAAAAGGCCAGCAAAAGGCCAGGAACCGTAAAAAGGCCGCGTTGCTGGC
GTTTTTCCATAGGCTCCGCCCCCCTGACGAGCATCACAAAAATCGACGCTCAAGTCAGAGGTGGCGAAAC
CCGACAGGACTATAAAGATACCAGGCGTTTCCCCCTGGAAGCTCCCTCGTGCGCTCTCCTGTTCCGACCC
TGCCGCTTACCGGATACCTGTCCGCCTTTCTCCCTTCGGGAAGCGTGGCGCTTTCTCATAGCTCACGCTG
TAGGTATCTCAGTTCGGTGTAGGTCGTTCGCTCCAAGCTGGGCTGTGTGCACGAACCCCCCGTTCAGCCC
GACCGCTGCGCCTTATCCGGTAACTATCGTCTTGAGTCCAACCCGGTAAGACACGACTTATCGCCACTGG
CAGCAGCCACTGGTAACAGGATTAGCAGAGCGAGGTATGTAGGCGGTGCTACAGAGTTCTTGAAGTGGTG
GCCTAACTACGGCTACACTAGAAGAACAGTATTTGGTATCTGCGCTCTGCTGAAGCCAGTTACCTTCGGA
AAAAGAGTTGGTAGCTCTTGATCCGGCAAACAAACCACCGCTGGTAGCGGTGGTTTTTTTGTTTGCAAGC
AGCAGATTACGCGCAGAAAAAAAGGATCTCAAGAAGATCCTTTGATCTTTTCTACGGGGTCTGACGCTCA
GTGGAACGAAAACTCACGTTAAGGGATTTTGGTCATGAGATTATCAAAAAGGATCTTCACCTAGATCCTT
TTAAATTAAAAATGAAGTTTTAAATCAATCTAAAGTATATATGAGTAAACTTGGTCTGACAGTTACCAAT
GCTTAATCAGTGAGGCACCTATCTCAGCGATCTGTCTATTTCGTTCATCCATAGTTGCCTGACTCCCCGT
CGTGTAGATAACTACGATACGGGAGGGCTTACCATCTGGCCCCAGTGCTGCAATGATACCGCGAGACCCA
CGCTCACCGGCTCCAGATTTATCAGCAATAAACCAGCCAGCCGGAAGGGCCGAGCGCAGAAGTGGTCCTG
CAACTTTATCCGCCTCCATCCAGTCTATTAATTGTTGCCGGGAAGCTAGAGTAAGTAGTTCGCCAGTTAA
TAGTTTGCGCAACGTTGTTGCCATTGCTACAGGCATCGTGGTGTCACGCTCGTCGTTTGGTATGGCTTCA
TTCAGCTCCGGTTCCCAACGATCAAGGCGAGTTACATGATCCCCCATGTTGTGCAAAAAAGCGGTTAGCT
CCTTCGGTCCTCCGATCGTTGTCAGAAGTAAGTTGGCCGCAGTGTTATCACTCATGGTTATGGCAGCACT
GCATAATTCTCTTACTGTCATGCCATCCGTAAGATGCTTTTCTGTGACTGGTGAGTACTCAACCAAGTCA
TTCTGAGAATAGTGTATGCGGCGACCGAGTTGCTCTTGCCCGGCGTCAATACGGGATAATACCGCGCCAC
ATAGCAGAACTTTAAAAGTGCTCATCATTGGAAAACGTTCTTCGGGGCGAAAACTCTCAAGGATCTTACC
GCTGTTGAGATCCAGTTCGATGTAACCCACTCGTGCACCCAACTGATCTTCAGCATCTTTTACTTTCACC
AGCGTTTCTGGGTGAGCAAAAACAGGAAGGCAAAATGCCGCAAAAAAGGGAATAAGGGCGACACGGAAAT
GTTGAATACTCATACTCTTCCTTTTTCAATATTATTGAAGCATTTATCAGGGTTATTGTCTCATGAGCGG
ATACATATTTGAATGTATTTAGAAAAATAAACAAATAGGGGTTCCGCGCACATTTCCCCGAAAAGTGCCA
CCTGACGTCGACGGATCGGGAGATCTCCCGATCCCCTATGGTGCACTCTCAGTACAATCTGCTCTGATGC
CGCATAGTTAAGCCAGTATCTGCTCCCTGCTTGTGTGTTGGAGGTCGCTGAGTAGTGCGCGAGCAAAATT
TAAGCTACAACAAGGCAAGGCTTGACCGACAATTGCATGAAGAATCTGCTTAGGGTTAGGCGTTTTGCGC
TGCTTCGCGATGTACGGGCCAGATATACGCGTTGACATTGATTATTGACTAGTTATTAATAGTAATCAAT
TACGGGGTCATTAGTTCATAGCCCATATATGGAGTTCCGCGTTACATAACTTACGGTAAATGGCCCGCCT
GGCTGACCGCCCAACGACCCCCGCCCATTGACGTCAATAATGACGTATGTTCCCATAGTAACGCCAATAG
GGACTTTCCATTGACGTCAATGGGTGGAGTATTTACGGTAAACTGCCCACTTGGCAGTACATCAAGTGTA
TCATATGCCAAGTACGCCCCCTATTGACGTCAATGACGGTAAATGGCCCGCCTGGCATTATGCCCAGTAC
ATGACCTTATGGGACTTTCCTACTTGGCAGTACATCTACGTATTAGTCATCGCTATTACCATGGTGATGC
GGTTTTGGCAGTACATCAATGGGCGTGGATAGCGGTTTGACTCACGGGGATTTCCAAGTCTCCACCCCAT
TGACGTCAATGGGAGTTTGTTTTGGCACCAAAATCAACGGGACTTTCCAAAATGTCGTAACAACTCCGCC
CCATTGACGCAAATGGGCGGTAGGCGTGTACGGTGGGAGGTCTATATAAGCAGCGCGTTTTGCCTGTACT
GGGTCTCTCTGGTTAGACCAGATCTGAGCCTGGGAGCTCTCTGGCTAACTAGGGAACCCACTGCTTAAGC
CTCAATAAAGCTTGCCTTGAGTGCTTCAAGTAGTGTGTGCCCGTCTGTTGTGTGACTCTGGTAACTAGAG
ATCCCTCAGACCCTTTTAGTCAGTGTGGAAAATCTCTAGCAGTGGCGCCCGAACAGGGACTTGAAAGCGA
AAGGGAAACCAGAGGAGCTCTCTCGACGCAGGACTCGGCTTGCTGAAGCGCGCACGGCAAGAGGCGAGGG
GCGGCGACTGGTGAGTACGCCAAAAATTTTGACTAGCGGAGGCTAGAAGGAGAGAGATGGGTGCGAGAGC
GTCAGTATTAAGCGGGGGAGAATTAGATCGCGATGGGAAAAAATTCGGTTAAGGCCAGGGGGAAAGAAAA
AATATAAATTAAAACATATAGTATGGGCAAGCAGGGAGCTAGAACGATTCGCAGTTAATCCTGGCCTGTT
AGAAACATCAGAAGGCTGTAGACAAATACTGGGACAGCTACAACCATCCCTTCAGACAGGATCAGAAGAA
CTTAGATCATTATATAATACAGTAGCAACCCTCTATTGTGTGCATCAAAGGATAGAGATAAAAGACACCA
AGGAAGCTTTAGACAAGATAGAGGAAGAGCAAAACAAAAGTAAGACCACCGCACAGCAAGCGGCCGGCCG
CTGATCTTCAGACCTGGAGGAGGAGATATGAGGGACAATTGGAGAAGTGAATTATATAAATATAAAGTAG
TAAAAATTGAACCATTAGGAGTAGCACCCACCAAGGCAAAGAGAAGAGTGGTGCAGAGAGAAAAAAGAGC
AGTGGGAATAGGAGCTTTGTTCCTTGGGTTCTTGGGAGCAGCAGGAAGCACTATGGGCGCAGCGTCAATG
ACGCTGACGGTACAGGCCAGACAATTATTGTCTGGTATAGTGCAGCAGCAGAACAATTTGCTGAGGGCTA
TTGAGGCGCAACAGCATCTGTTGCAACTCACAGTCTGGGGCATCAAGCAGCTCCAGGCAAGAATCCTGGC
TGTGGAAAGATACCTAAAGGATCAACAGCTCCTGGGGATTTGGGGTTGCTCTGGAAAACTCATTTGCACC
ACTGCTGTGCCTTGGAATGCTAGTTGGAGTAATAAATCTCTGGAACAGATTTGGAATCACACGACCTGGA
TGGAGTGGGACAGAGAAATTAACAATTACACAAGCTTAATACACTCCTTAATTGAAGAATCGCAAAACCA
GCAAGAAAAGAATGAACAAGAATTATTGGAATTAGATAAATGGGCAAGTTTGTGGAATTGGTTTAACATA
ACAAATTGGCTGTGGTATATAAAATTATTCATAATGATAGTAGGAGGCTTGGTAGGTTTAAGAATAGTTT
TTGCTGTACTTTCTATAGTGAATAGAGTTAGGCAGGGATATTCACCATTATCGTTTCAGACCCACCTCCC
AACCCCGAGGGGACCCGACAGGCCCGAAGGAATAGAAGAAGAAGGTGGAGAGAGAGACAGAGACAGATCC
ATTCGATTAGTGAACGGATCGGCACTGCGTGCGCCAATTCTGCAGACAAATGGCAGTATTCATCCACAAT
TTTAAAAGAAAAGGGGGGATTGGGGGGTACAGTGCAGGGGAAAGAATAGTAGACATAATAGCAACAGACA
TACAAACTAAAGAATTACAAAAACAAATTACAAAAATTCAAAATTTTCGGGTTTATTACAGGGACAGCAG
AGATCCAGTTTGGTTAGTACCGGGCCCGCTCTAGCCCTGCAGGAACTGTTTAAACTGTGATCCGACGCGC
CATCTCTAGGCCCGCGCCGGCCCCCTCGCACGGACTTGTGGGAGAAGCTCGGCTACTCCCCTGCCCCGGT
TAATTTGCATATAATATTTCCTAGTAACTATAGAGGCTTAATGTGCGATAAAAGACAGATAATCTGTTCT
TTTTAATACTAGCTACATTTTACATGATAGGCTTGGATTTCTATAAGAGATACAAATACTAAATTATTAT
TTTAAAAAACAGCACAAAAGGAAACTCACCCTAACTGTAAAGTAATTGTGTGTTTTGAGACTATAAGTAT
CCCTTGGAGAACCACCTTGTTGGTCTGGAGAAGATCTACCGGGGTTTGAGAGCTAAGCAGAAAGCTGCAT
AGCAAGTTCAAATAAGGCTAGTCCGTACACAACTTGAAAAAGTGGCAGCCGAGTCGGCTGCTTTTTTTGC
TCGAATCTACACTCAGCTATGGCGCGCCCCAAGGTCGGGCAGGAAGAGGGCCTATTTCCCATGATTCCTT
CATATTTGCATATACGATACAAGGCTGTTAGAGAGATAATTGGAATTAATTTGACTGTAAACACAAAGAT
ATTAGTACAAAATACGTGACGTAGAAAGTAATAATTTCTTGGGTAGTTTGCAGTTTTAAAATTATGTTTT
AAAATGGACTATCATATGCTTACCGTAACTTGAAAGTATTTCGATTTCTTGGCTTTATATATCTTGTGGA
AAGCCAGAAACATGGTGGCAGAGAAGGAAGCTCGAGTTTCAGAGCTAAGCACAAGAGTGCATAGCAAGTT
GAAATAAGGCTAGTCCGTTTACAACTTGAAAAAGTGGCACCCGAGTCGGGTGCTTTTTTTGTTTGGCGCG
CCTATGGCTTAATTAACATGGCGGCCGCATTCTACCGGGTAGGGGAGGCGCTTTTCCCAAGGCAGTCTGG
AGCATGCGCTTTAGCAGCCCCGCTGGGCACTTGGCGCTACACAAGTGGCCTCTGGCCTCGCACACATTCC
ACATCCACCGGTAGGCGCCAACCGGCTCCGTTCTTTGGTGGCCCCTTCGCGCCACCTTCTACTCCTCCCC
TAGTCAGGAAGTTCCCCCCCGCCCCGCAGCTCGCGTCGTGCAGGACGTGACAAATGGAAGTAGCACGTCT
CACTAGTCTCGTGCAGATGGACAGCACCGCTGAGCAATGGAAGCGGGTAGGCCTTTGGGGCAGCGGCCAA
TAGCAGCTTTGCTCCTTCGCTTTCTGGGCTCAGAGGCTGGGAAGGGGTGGGTCCGGGGGC
Features (pLannotate 1.2.2; 21 found; start..end, strand, type, name):
    149..1179    +  CDS            Cre (fragment): site-specific recombinase Cre is a site-specific recombinase from bacteriophage P1. Recombination occurs at loxP sequences.
   1212..1235    +  misc_feature   MCS (fragment): pBluescript multiple cloning site
   1235..1823    +  misc_feature   WPRE: woodchuck hepatitis virus posttranscriptional regulatory element
   1824..1843    +  misc_feature   MCS (fragment): pBluescript multiple cloning site
   1845..2345    +  CDS            nef (fragment): NEF_HV1LA - Experimental evidence at protein level: Swiss-Prot protein existence level 1. Extracellular Nef protein targets CD4(+) T-lymphocytes for apoptosis by interacting with CXCR4 surface receptors. From Human immunodeficiency virus type 1 group M subtype B (isolate Lai) (HIV-1).
   2352..2532    +  LTR            5' LTR (truncated): truncated 5' long terminal repeat (LTR) from HIV-1
   2594..3182    -  rep_origin     ori: high-copy-number ColE1/pMB1/pBR322/pUC origin of replication
   3353..4213    -  CDS            AmpR: β-lactamase; bla; confers resistance to ampicillin, carbenicillin, and related antibiotics
   4214..4318    -  promoter       AmpR promoter: bla
   4377..4429    -  misc_feature   bom (fragment): basis of mobility region from pBR322
   4584..4963    +  enhancer       CMV enhancer: human cytomegalovirus immediate early enhancer
   4964..5163    +  promoter       CMV promoter: human cytomegalovirus (CMV) immediate early promoter
   5181..5361    +  LTR            5' LTR (truncated): truncated 5' long terminal repeat (LTR) from HIV-1
   5408..5533    +  misc_feature   HIV-1 Ψ: packaging signal of human immunodeficiency virus type 1
   5517..5855    +  CDS            HIV-1 gag (fragment): gag protein from human immunodeficiency virus 1; gag
   6030..6263    +  misc_feature   RRE: The Rev response element (RRE) of HIV-1 allows for Rev-dependent mRNA export from the nucleus to the cytoplasm.
   6640..6740    +  CDS            Rev (fragment): human immunodeficiency virus 1 (HIV-1) Rev protein; rev; enhances nuclear export of unspliced and incompletely spliced viral mRNAs
   6790..6907    +  misc_feature   cPPT/CTS: central polypurine tract and central termination sequence of HIV-1
   6989..7291    +  promoter       U6 promoter: RNA polymerase III promoter for mouse U6 snRNA (Das et al., 1988)
   7466..7703    +  promoter       U6 promoter: RNA polymerase III promoter for human U6 snRNA
   7877..119     +  promoter       PGK promoter (across the origin): mouse phosphoglycerate kinase 1 promoter
