[The description below was written by a language model from this plasmid's Addgene catalogue record and pLannotate feature annotations shown in this document.]
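Description:
mU6-sgSik1_2nd-hU6-sgSik3_1st is an HIV-1-based lentiviral transfer plasmid built on the pLL3.3 backbone that delivers two guide RNAs together with Cre recombinase. It is propagated in bacteria through a high-copy ColE1/pUC-type origin and selected with ampicillin via the β-lactamase gene. Viral genomic RNA is driven in packaging cells by a CMV enhancer/promoter fused to a truncated 5' LTR. This is followed by the Ψ packaging signal with a partial gag region, the Rev response element for Rev-dependent nuclear export, and the cPPT/CTS, which aids nuclear import. A second truncated LTR, preceded by residual nef sequence, closes the proviral unit.

The payload consists of two tandem RNA polymerase III cassettes. A mouse U6 promoter drives the first guide and a human U6 promoter drives the second. Using two different U6 promoters reduces the repeated sequence that can recombine in lentiviral vectors. The plasmid name and insert field indicate guides against mouse Sik1 and Sik3, whereas the stated purpose describes a Sik3-targeting guide paired with a non-targeting guide, and the record does not resolve this discrepancy. The sgRNA scaffolds are not annotated in the feature table. Downstream, a mouse PGK promoter drives Cre, annotated as a near-full-length fragment, followed by a WPRE to enhance transcript expression.

No Cas9 is encoded, so the vector is presumably meant for cells or mice that supply Cas9, plausibly from a Cre-activated allele. In that setting, transduction would trigger recombination of floxed or lox-stop-lox alleles and direct editing of the targeted kinase genes in the same cells. The record itself does not spell out this application.
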