Addgene plasmid #177218: mU6-sgSik1_2nd-hU6-sgSik3_1st
Purpose: Expresses a Sik3-targeting and a non-targeting gRNAs and Cre-recombinase
Depositing lab: Monte Winslow. Depositing organization: Stanford University.
Backbone
  Vector backbone: pLL3.3
  Vector type: Lentiviral
Growth in bacteria
  Bacterial resistance: Ampicillin, 100 μg/mL
  Growth temperature: 37°C
  Growth strain: NEB Stable
  Copy number: High Copy
Gene/Insert
  Gene/Insert name: sgSik1_2nd/sgSik3_1st
  gRNA/shRNA sequence: TCTGGAGAAGATCTACCGGG/TGGCAGAGAAGGAAGCTCGA
  Species: M. musculus (mouse)
  Promoter: mU6/hU6
  Cloning method: Gibson Cloning
Terms and licenses: Academic/Nonprofit Terms; Industry Terms: Not Available to Industry
How to cite: mU6-sgSik1_2nd-hU6-sgSik3_1st was a gift from Monte Winslow (Addgene plasmid # 177218 ; http://n2t.net/addgene:177218 ; RRID:Addgene_177218)
